>Addgene plasmid #169038 | GFP-Rab7Q67L | addgene full sequence | sequence record 338366 | Addgene NGS Result
AGCCTAGGCCTCCAAAAAAGCCTCCTCACTACTTCTGGAATAGCTCAGAGGCCGAGGCGGCCTCGGCCTC
TGCATAAATAAAAAAAATTAGTCAGCCATGGGGCGGAGAATGGGCGGAACTGGGCGGAGTTAGGGGCGGG
ATGGGCGGAGTTAGGGGCGGGACTATGGTTGCTGACTAATTGAGATGCATGCTTTGCATACTTCTGCCTG
CTGGGGAGCCTGGGGACTTTCCACACCTGGTTGCTGACTAATTGAGATGCATGCTTTGCATACTTCTGCC
TGCTGGGGAGCCTGGGGACTTTCCACACCCTAACTGACACACATTCCACAGCTGGTTCTTTCCGCCTCAG
GACTCTTCCTTTTTCAATATTATTGAAGCATTTATCAGGGTTATTGTCTCATGAGCGGATACATATTTGA
ATGTATTTAGAAAAATAAACAAATAGGGGTTCCGCGCACATTTCCCCGAAAAGTGCCACCTG
[124 nt withheld, positions 483-606]
C
[91 nt withheld, positions 608-698]
A
[49 nt withheld, positions 700-748]
CCTTTGACGTTGGAGTCCACGTTCTTT
[37 nt withheld, positions 776-812]
ACCCTATCTCGGTCTATTCTTTTGATTTATAAGGGATTTTGCCGATTTCGGCCTATTGGTTAAAAAATGA
GCTGATTTAACAAAAATTTAACGCGAATTTTAACAAAATATTAACGCTTACAATTTACGCGTTAAGATAC
ATTGATGAGTTTGGACAAACCACAACTAGAATGCAGTGAAAAAAATGCTTTATTTGTGAAATTTGTGATG
CTATTGCTTTATTTGTAACCATTATAAGCTGCAATAAACAAGTTAACAACAACAATTGCATTCATTTTAT
GTTTCAGGTTCAGGGGGAGGTGTGGGAGGTTTTTTAAAGCAAGTAAAACCTCTACAAATGTGGTATGGCT
GATTATGATCAGTTATCTAGATCCGGTGGATCCTCAGCAACTGCAGCTTTCTGCCGAGGCCTTGGCCCGG
TCATTCTTGTCCAGTTTGATAGGTTCAGGAAATTCGTTGTACAGCTCCACCTCCGTTTCCTGCTTAAGTG
CATTCCGTGCAATCGTCTGGAACGCCTGCTCCACGTTGATGGCCTCCTTGGCACTGGTCTCAAAGTAGGG
AATGTTGTTTTTGCTGTAGCACCAGGCCTGTGCCCGCTTTGTGGCCACTTGTCTGTTTTCGAGGTCAATC
TTGTTTCCCAACACAACAAATGGGAAGTTTTCAGGATCTCGGGGACTGGCCTGGATGAGAAACTCATCTC
TCCAGCTATCTAGGGTTTTGAATGTGTTGGGGGCAGTCACATCAAATACCAGAACGCAGCAGTCTGCACC
TCTGTAGAAGGCCACACCGAGAGACTGGAACCGTTCCAGTCCTGCTGTGTCCCATATCTGCATTGTGACT
AGCCTGTCATCCACCATCACCTCCTTGGTCAGAAAGTCAGCTCCTATTGTGGCTTTGTACTGATTGCTGA
ATTTCTTATTCACATACTGGTTCATGAGTGATGTCTTCCCGACTCCAGAATCTCCCAGGATGATAACCTT
CAGCAACACTTTCTTCCTAGAGGTACCAGCGTAATCCGGAACATCGTATGGGTAAGCGTAATCCGGAACA
TCGTATGGGTACATGGATCCCGGGCCCGCGGTACCGTCGACTGCAGAATTCGAAGCTTGAGCTCGAGATC
TGAGTCCGGACTTGTACAGCTCGTCCATGCCGAGAGTGATCCCGGCGGCGGTCACGAACTCCAGCAGGAC
CATGTGATCGCGCTTCTCGTTGGGGTCTTTGCTCAGGGCGGACTGGGTGCTCAGGTAGTGGTTGTCGGGC
AGCAGCACGGGGCCGTCGCCGATGGGGGTGTTCTGCTGGTAGTGGTCGGCGAGCTGCACGCTGCCGTCCT
CGATGTTGTGGCGGATCTTGAAGTTCACCTTGATGCCGTTCTTCTGCTTGTCGGCCATGATATAGACGTT
GTGGCTGTTGTAGTTGTACTCCAGCTTGTGCCCCAGGATGTTGCCGTCCTCCTTGAAGTCGATGCCCTTC
AGCTCGATGCGGTTCACCAGGGTGTCGCCCTCGAACTTCACCTCGGCGCGGGTCTTGTAGTTGCCGTCGT
CCTTGAAGAAGATGGTGCGCTCCTGGACGTAGCCTTCGGGCATGGCGGACTTGAAGAAGTCGTGCTGCTT
CATGTGGTCGGGGTAGCGGCTGAAGCACTGCACGCCGTAGGTCAGGGTGGTCACGAGGGTGGGCCAGGGC
ACGGGCAGCTTGCCGGTGGTGCAGATGAACTTCAGGGTCAGCTTGCCGTAGGTGGCATCGCCCTCGCCCT
CGCCGGACACGCTGAACTTGTGGCCGTTTACGTCGCCGTCCAGCTCGACCAGGATGGGCACCACCCCGGT
GAACAGCTCCTCGCCCTTGCTCACCATGGTGGCGACCGGTAGCGCTAGCGGATCTGACGGTTCACTAAAC
CAGCTCTGCTTATATAGACCTCCCACCGTACACGCCTACCGCCCATTTGCGTCAATGGGGCGGAGTTGTT
ACGACATTTTGGAAAGTCCCGTTGATTTTGGTGCCAAAACAAACTCCCATTGACGTCAATGGGGTGGAGA
CTTGGAAATCCCCGTGAGTCAAACCGCTATCCACGCCCATTGATGTACTGCCAAAACCGCATCACCATGG
TAATAGCGATGACTAATACGTAGATGTACTGCCAAGTAGGAAAGTCCCATAAGGTCATGTACTGGGCATA
ATGCCAGGCGGGCCATTTACCGTCATTGACGTCAATAGGGGGCGTACTTGGCATATGATACACTTGATGT
ACTGCCAAGTGGGCAGTTTACCGTAAATACTCCACCCATTGACGTCAATGGAAAGTCCCTATTGGCGTTA
CTATGGGAACATACGTCATTATTGACGTCAATGGGCGGGGGTCGTTGGGCGGTCAGCCAGGCGGGCCATT
TACCGTAAGTTATGTAACGCGGAACTCCATATATGGGCTATGAACTAATGACCCCGTAATTGATTACTAT
TAATAACTAATGCATGGCGGTAATACGGTTATCCACAGAATCAGGGGATAACGCAGGAAAGAACATGTGA
GCAAAAGGCCAGCAAAAGGCCAGGAACCGTAAAAAGGCCGCGTTGCTGGCGTTTTTCCATAGGCTCCGCC
CCCCTGACGAGCATCACAAAAATCGACGCTCAAGTCAGAGGTGGCGAAACCCGACAGGACTATAAAGATA
CCAGGCGTTTCCCCCTGGAAGCTCCCTCGTGCGCTCTCCTGTTCCGACCCTGCCGCTTACCGGATACCTG
TCCGCCTTTCTCCCTTCGGGAAGCGTGGCGCTTTCTCATAGCTCACGCTGTAGGTATCTCAGTTCGGTGT
AGGTCGTTCGCTCCAAGCTGGGCTGTGTGCACGAACCCCCCGTTCAGCCCGACCGCTGCGCCTTATCCGG
TAACTATCGTCTTGAGTCCAACCCGGTAAGACACGACTTATCGCCACTGGCAGCAGCCACTGGTAACAGG
ATTAGCAGAGCGAGGTATGTAGGCGGTGCTACAGAGTTCTTGAAGTGGTGGCCTAACTACGGCTACACTA
GAAGAACAGTATTTGGTATCTGCGCTCTGCTGAAGCCAGTTACCTTCGGAAAAAGAGTTGGTAGCTCTTG
ATCCGGCAAACAAACCACCGCTGGTAGCGGTGGTTTTTTTGTTTGCAAGCAGCAGATTACGCGCAGAAAA
AAAGGATCTCAAGAAGATCCTTTGATCTTTTCTACGGGGTCTGACGCTCAGTGGAACGAAAACTCACGTT
AAGGGATTTTGGTCATGAGATTATCAAAAAGGATCTTCACCTAGATCCTTTTAAATTAAAAATGAAGTTT
TAAATCAATCTAAAGTATATATGAGTAACCTGAGGCTATGGCAGGGCCTGCCGCCCCGACGTTGGCTGCG
AGCCCTGGGCCTTCACCCGAACTTGGGGGGTGGGGTGGGGAAAAGGAAGAAACGCGGGCGTATTGGCCCC
AATGGGGTCTCGGTGGGGTATCGACAGAGTGCCAGCCCTGGGACCGAACCCCGCGTTTATGAACAAACGA
CCCAACACCGTGCGTTTTATTCTGTCTTTTTATTGCCGTCATAGCGCGGGTTCCTTCCGGTATTGTCTCC
TTCCGTGTTTCAGTTAGCCTCCCCCTAGGGTGGGCGAAGAACTCCAGCATGAGATCCCCGCGCTGGAGGA
TCATCCAGCCGGCGTCCCGGAAAACGATTCCGAAGCCCAACCTTTCATAGAAGGCGGCGGTGGAATCGAA
ATCTCGTGATGGCAGGTTGGGCGTCGCTTGGTCGGTCATTTCGAACCCCAGAGTCCCGCTCAGAAGAACT
CGTCAAGAAGGCGATAGAAGGCGATGCGCTGCGAATCGGGAGCGGCGATACCGTAAAGCACGAGGAAGCG
GTCAGCCCATTCGCCGCCAAGCTCTTCAGCAATATCACGGGTAGCCAACGCTATGTCCTGATAGCGGTCC
GCCACACCCAGCCGGCCACAGTCGATGAATCCAGAAAAGCGGCCATTTTCCACCATGATATTCGGCAAGC
AGGCATCGCCATGGGTCACGACGAGATCCTCGCCGTCGGGCATGCTCGCCTTGAGCCTGGCGAACAGTTC
GGCTGGCGCGAGCCCCTGATGCTCTTCGTCCAGATCATCCTGATCGACAAGACCGGCTTCCATCCGAGTA
CGTGCTCGCTCGATGCGATGTTTCGCTTGGTGGTCGAATGGGCAGGTAGCCGGATCAAGCGTATGCAGCC
GCCGCATTGCATCAGCCATGATGGATACTTTCTCGGCAGGAGCAAGGTGAGATGACAGGAGATCCTGCCC
CGGCACTTCGCCCAATAGCAGCCAGTCCCTTCCCGCTTCAGTGACAACGTCGAGCACAGCTGCGCAAGGA
ACGCCCGTCGTGGCCAGCCACGATAGCCGCGCTGCCTCGTCTTGCAGTTCATTCAGGGCACCGGACAGGT
CGGTCTTGACAAAAAGAACCGGGCGCCCCTGCGCTGACAGCCGGAACACGGCGGCATCAGAGCAGCCGAT
TGTCTGTTGTGCCCAGTCATAGCCGAATAGCCTCTCCACCCAAGCGGCCGGAGAACCTGCGTGCAATCCA
TCTTGTTCAATCATGCGAAACGATCCTCATCCTGTCTCTTGATCGATCTTTGCAAA
Features (pLannotate 1.2.2; 17 found; start..end, strand, type, name):
    352..456     -  promoter       AmpR promoter: bla
    483..911     +  rep_origin     f1 ori (sequence partly withheld): f1 bacteriophage origin of replication; arrow indicates direction of (+) strand synthesis
    945..1066    -  polyA_signal   SV40 poly(A) signal: SV40 polyadenylation signal
   1089..1173    -  CDS            large T antigen (fragment): large T antigen from SV40 (simian virus 40)
   1199..1816    -  CDS            RAB7A: RAB7A_HUMAN - Also known as RAB7. Experimental evidence at protein level: Swiss-Prot protein existence level 1. Small GTPase which cycles between active GTP-bound and inactive GDP-bound states. In its active state, binds to a variety of effector proteins playing a key role in the regulation of endo- lysosomal trafficking. Governs early-to-late endosomal maturation, microtubule minus-end as well as plus-end directed endosomal migration and positioning, and endosome-lysosome transport through different protein-protein interaction cascades. Plays a central role, not only in endosomal traffic, but
   1820..1846    -  CDS            3xHA (fragment): three tandem HA epitope tags
   1857..1873    -  CDS            3xHA (fragment): three tandem HA epitope tags
   1877..1942    -  misc_feature   MCS: multiple cloning site
   1943..2659    -  CDS            EGFP: EGFP is a basic (constitutively fluorescent) green fluorescent protein published in 1996, derived from Aequorea victoria. It is reported to be a rapidly-maturing weak dimer with moderate acid sensitivity.
   2704..2907    -  promoter       CMV promoter: human cytomegalovirus (CMV) immediate early promoter
   2908..3211    -  enhancer       CMV enhancer: human cytomegalovirus immediate early enhancer
   3386..3974    -  rep_origin     ori: high-copy-number ColE1/pMB1/pBR322/pUC origin of replication
   4196..4212    +  polyA_signal   bGH poly(A) signal (fragment): bovine growth hormone polyadenylation signal
   4303..4350    -  polyA_signal   HSV TK poly(A) signal: herpes simplex virus thymidine kinase polyadenylation signal (Cole and Stacy, 1985)
   4409..4561    -  CDS            ble (fragment): BLE_KLEPN - Experimental evidence at protein level: Swiss-Prot protein existence level 1. Binding protein with a strong affinity to the bleomycin family of antibiotics. Binds to CL990; an antimitotic-antibiotic compound. From Klebsiella pneumoniae.
   4582..5376    -  CDS            NeoR/KanR: aminoglycoside phosphotransferase from Tn5; aph(3')-II (or nptII); confers resistance to neomycin, kanamycin, and G418 (Geneticin®)
   5411..350     -  promoter       SV40 promoter (across the origin): SV40 enhancer and early promoter
