[The description below was written by a language model from this plasmid's Addgene catalogue record and pLannotate feature annotations shown in this document.]
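Description:
GFP-Rab7Q67L is a mammalian expression plasmid built on the Clontech pAcGFP1-C1 backbone that drives production of a green fluorescent protein fused to the N-terminus of human RAB7A carrying the Q67L substitution, described in the record as the constitutively active form. RAB7A is a small GTPase that cycles between GTP- and GDP-bound states and governs early-to-late endosome maturation, endosome positioning and endosome-lysosome transport. The roughly 620 bp Rab7a coding sequence was inserted between the XhoI and HindIII sites of the multiple cloning site downstream of the fluorescent protein. The fusion is transcribed from the human cytomegalovirus immediate early enhancer and promoter and terminated by an SV40 polyadenylation signal.

The plasmid replicates in bacteria at high copy from a ColE1/pUC-type origin and also carries an f1 origin. A single Tn5 aminoglycoside phosphotransferase gene (NeoR/KanR) serves both hosts: the bacterial bla promoter gives kanamycin resistance in E. coli, while the SV40 enhancer/early promoter and an HSV TK polyadenylation signal allow G418 selection of transfected mammalian cells.

A few points differ between the catalogue entry and the sequence-derived annotation. The catalogue names the tag as AcGFP1, whereas the automated annotation labels the fluorescent protein ORF as EGFP. The annotation also picks up short HA-epitope-like fragments in the linker between the cloning site and RAB7A that the catalogue does not mention. The sequenced record (5,418 nt) is slightly longer than the listed total size. The construct is suited to imaging late endosomes and lysosomes and to testing the effects of locked-active Rab7, in keeping with the depositing study on endosome maturation at ER membrane contact sites.
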