Addgene plasmid #169038: GFP-Rab7Q67L
Purpose: Express human constitutively active form of Rab7a(Q67L) in mammalian cells
Depositing lab: Gia Voeltz. Publication: Reticulon-3 Promotes Endosome Maturation at ER Membrane Contact Sites. Wu H, Voeltz GK. Dev Cell. 2021 Jan 11;56(1):52-66.e7. doi: 10.1016/j.devcel.2020.12.014. PubMed 33434526.
Backbone
  Vector backbone: pAcGFP1-C1
  Backbone manufacturer: Clontech
  Backbone size w/o insert (bp): 4700
  Total vector size (bp): 5345
  Vector type: Mammalian Expression
  Selectable markers: Neomycin (select with G418)
Growth in bacteria
  Bacterial resistance: Kanamycin, 50 μg/mL
  Growth temperature: 37°C
  Growth strain: DH5alpha
  Copy number: High Copy
Gene/Insert
  Gene/Insert name: Rab7a
  Species: H. sapiens (human)
  Insert size (bp): 624
  Mutation: Q67L
  Entrez Gene: RAB7A (a.k.a. CMT2B, PRO2706, RAB7)
  Promoter: CMV
  Tag / fusion protein: acGFP1 (N terminal on backbone)
  Cloning method: Restriction Enzyme; 5′ cloning site XhoI (not destroyed); 3′ cloning site HindIII (not destroyed)
  Sequencing primers: 5′ CGCAAATGGGCGGTAGGCGTG; 3′ CAAATGTGGTATGGCTGATT
Terms and licenses: Academic/Nonprofit Terms; Industry Terms: Not Available to Industry
How to cite: GFP-Rab7Q67L was a gift from Gia Voeltz (Addgene plasmid # 169038 ; http://n2t.net/addgene:169038 ; RRID:Addgene_169038)
